Addgene plasmid #45525: pCDNA3-mouse PKA-RIalpha-mEGFP
Depositing lab: Haining Zhong. Depositing organization: Cold Spring Harbor Laboratory. Publication: Subcellular dynamics of type II PKA in neurons. Zhong H, Sia GM, Sato TR, Gray NW, Mao T, Khuchua Z, Huganir RL, Svoboda K. Neuron. 2009 May 14;62(3):363-74. doi: 10.1016/j.neuron.2009.03.013. PubMed 19447092.
Backbone
  Vector backbone: pcDNA3.1
  Vector type: Mammalian Expression
Growth in bacteria
  Bacterial resistance: Ampicillin, 100 μg/mL
  Growth temperature: 37°C
  Growth strain: DH5alpha
  Copy number: High Copy
Gene/Insert
  Gene/Insert name: PKA regulatory subunit RI alpha tagged by mEGFP
  Species: M. musculus (mouse)
  Tag / fusion protein: His (N terminal on insert)
Terms and licenses: Academic/Nonprofit Terms; Industry Terms: Not Available to Industry
How to cite: pCDNA3-mouse PKA-RIalpha-mEGFP was a gift from Haining Zhong (Addgene plasmid # 45525 ; http://n2t.net/addgene:45525 ; RRID:Addgene_45525)
