[The description below was written by a language model from this plasmid's Addgene catalogue record and pLannotate feature annotations shown in this document.]
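Description:
pCDNA3-mouse PKA-RIalpha-mEGFP is a 7,281 bp mammalian expression plasmid built on a pcDNA3-type backbone (the catalogue lists pcDNA3.1). It is propagated in E. coli from a high-copy ColE1/pUC-type origin under ampicillin selection (AmpR with its own bla promoter). It also carries an f1 origin for single-stranded DNA production. For selection in mammalian cells, the backbone includes a neomycin/kanamycin phosphotransferase gene driven by the SV40 enhancer/early promoter and terminated by an SV40 polyadenylation signal, which would permit G418 selection of stable transfectants.

The payload is the mouse Prkar1a coding sequence, which encodes the type I alpha regulatory subunit of cAMP-dependent protein kinase (PKA). It is followed directly by mEGFP, an enhanced GFP carrying the monomerizing A206K mutation that reduces the tendency of the fluorescent tag to dimerize. The reporter therefore sits at the C terminus of RIalpha. The catalogue records an N-terminal His tag, and this fits a short annotated fragment of a His-containing composite tag lying just upstream of Prkar1a. Expression is driven by the human CMV immediate-early enhancer and promoter and terminated by the bovine growth hormone polyadenylation signal. Flanking T7 and SP6 promoters are standard backbone features useful for in vitro transcription or sequencing. Several small annotated fragments (HIV-1 LTR, ble, lacI, bom) appear to be partial similarity matches or backbone remnants rather than functional parts.

The construct allows the localization and movement of the PKA RIalpha subunit to be visualized in live transfected mammalian cells. The associated publication examined the subcellular dynamics of PKA in neurons.
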