Features (pLannotate 1.2.2; 23 found; start..end, strand, type, name):
     36..80      -  misc_feature   bom (fragment): basis of mobility region from pBR322
    235..614     +  enhancer       CMV enhancer: human cytomegalovirus immediate early enhancer
    615..818     +  promoter       CMV promoter: human cytomegalovirus (CMV) immediate early promoter
    814..847     +  LTR            5' LTR (truncated) (fragment): truncated 5' long terminal repeat (LTR) from HIV-1
    863..881     +  promoter       T7 promoter: promoter for bacteriophage T7 RNA polymerase
    919..939     +  CDS            capTEV™ (fragment): composite tag for in vivo biotinylation, TEV protease cleavage, and 6xHis tagging
    949..2091    +  CDS            Prkar1a (sequence partly withheld): KAP0_MOUSE - Experimental evidence at protein level: Swiss-Prot protein existence level 1. Regulatory subunit of the cAMP-dependent protein kinases involved in cAMP signaling in cells. From Mus musculus (Mouse).
   2098..2817    +  CDS            mEGFP: enhanced GFP with monomerizing A206K mutation (Zacharias et al., 2002) mammalian codon-optimized
   2833..2851    -  promoter       SP6 promoter: promoter for bacteriophage SP6 RNA polymerase
   2877..3101    +  polyA_signal   bGH poly(A) signal: bovine growth hormone polyadenylation signal
   3105..3126    +  promoter       SV40 promoter (fragment): SV40 enhancer and early promoter
   3147..3575    +  rep_origin     f1 ori (sequence partly withheld): f1 bacteriophage origin of replication; arrow indicates direction of (+) strand synthesis
   3589..3919    +  promoter       SV40 promoter: SV40 enhancer and early promoter
   3986..4777    +  CDS            neo: KKA2_KLEPN - Also known as kan, nptII. Experimental evidence at protein level: Swiss-Prot protein existence level 1. Resistance to kanamycin, neomycin, paromomycin, ribostamycin, butirosin and gentamicin B. From Klebsiella pneumoniae.
   4801..4959    +  CDS            ble (fragment): BLE_KLEPN - Experimental evidence at protein level: Swiss-Prot protein existence level 1. Binding protein with a strong affinity to the bleomycin family of antibiotics. Binds to CL990; an antimitotic-antibiotic compound. From Klebsiella pneumoniae.
   4954..5075    +  polyA_signal   SV40 poly(A) signal: SV40 polyadenylation signal
   5148..5164    -  protein_bind   lac operator: The lac repressor binds to the lac operator to inhibit transcription in E. coli. This inhibition can be relieved by adding lactose or isopropyl-β-D-thiogalactopyranoside (IPTG). lac repressor encoded by lacI
   5172..5202    -  promoter       lac promoter: promoter for the E. coli lac operon
   5217..5238    -  protein_bind   CAP binding site: CAP binding activates transcription in the presence of cAMP. E. coli catabolite activator protein
   5251..5343    -  CDS            lacI (fragment): lac repressor; lacI; The lac repressor binds to the lac operator to inhibit transcription in E. coli. This inhibition can be relieved by adding lactose or isopropyl-β-D-thiogalactopyranoside (IPTG).
   5526..6114    -  rep_origin     ori: high-copy-number ColE1/pMB1/pBR322/pUC origin of replication
   6285..7145    -  CDS            AmpR: β-lactamase; bla; confers resistance to ampicillin, carbenicillin, and related antibiotics
   7146..7250    -  promoter       AmpR promoter: bla
>Addgene plasmid #45525 | pCDNA3-mouse PKA-RIalpha-mEGFP | depositor full sequence | sequence record 63621 | pCDNA3-mouse PKA-RIalpha-mEGFP sequence 7281 bps
GACGGATCGGGAGATCTCCCGATCCCCTATGGTCGACTCTCAGTACAATCTGCTCTGATGCCGCATAGTT
AAGCCAGTATCTGCTCCCTGCTTGTGTGTTGGAGGTCGCTGAGTAGTGCGCGAGCAAAATTTAAGCTACA
ACAAGGCAAGGCTTGACCGACAATTGCATGAAGAATCTGCTTAGGGTTAGGCGTTTTGCGCTGCTTCGCG
ATGTACGGGCCAGATATACGCGTTGACATTGATTATTGACTAGTTATTAATAGTAATCAATTACGGGGTC
ATTAGTTCATAGCCCATATATGGAGTTCCGCGTTACATAACTTACGGTAAATGGCCCGCCTGGCTGACCG
CCCAACGACCCCCGCCCATTGACGTCAATAATGACGTATGTTCCCATAGTAACGCCAATAGGGACTTTCC
ATTGACGTCAATGGGTGGACTATTTACGGTAAACTGCCCACTTGGCAGTACATCAAGTGTATCATATGCC
AAGTACGCCCCCTATTGACGTCAATGACGGTAAATGGCCCGCCTGGCATTATGCCCAGTACATGACCTTA
TGGGACTTTCCTACTTGGCAGTACATCTACGTATTAGTCATCGCTATTACCATGGTGATGCGGTTTTGGC
AGTACATCAATGGGCGTGGATAGCGGTTTGACTCACGGGGATTTCCAAGTCTCCACCCCATTGACGTCAA
TGGGAGTTTGTTTTGGCACCAAAATCAACGGGACTTTCCAAAATGTCGTAACAACTCCGCCCCATTGACG
CAAATGGGCGGTAGGCGTGTACGGTGGGAGGTCTATATAAGCAGAGCTCTCTGGCTAACTAGAGAACCCA
CTGCTTACTGGCTTATCGAAATTAATACGACTCACTATAGGGAGACCCAAGCTTGCGGCCGCCACCATGC
GGGGTTCTCATCATCATCATCATCATGGTATGGCTAGCATGGCGTCTGGCAGTATGGCAACCAGTGAGGA
AGAGCGGAGTCTCCGGGAATGCGAGCTCTATGTGCAGAAGCACAATATCCAGGCCCTGCTGAAGGACTCC
ATCGTGCAGCTGTGCACTACGCGGCCCGAGAGGCCCATGGCATTCCTTCGGGAATACTTTGAGAGGTTGG
AGAAGGAGGAGGCAAGACAGATTCAGTGTCTACAGAAAACCGGCATCCGTACTGACTCGAGGGAGGACGA
GATCTCTCCTCCACCCCCCAATCCAGTGGTGAAGGGCCGACGGCGCCGAGGTGCTATCAGTGCTGAAGTT
TACACTGAGGAGGATGCTGCCTCCTAC
[387 nt withheld, positions 1288-1674]
AGGAAGATGTATGAAGAATTCCTTAGTAAAGTGTCTATTTTAGAGTCTCTGGACAAGTGGGAGCGTCTCA
CAGTAGCCGATGCATTGGAGCCTGTCCAGTTTGAAGATGGACAGAAGATCGTGGTGCAAGGAGAGCCGGG
GGATGAGTTCTTCATCATTTTAGAGGGCACAGCTGCTGTGCTGCAGCGTCGGTCAGAAAACGAAGAATTT
GTTGAAGTGGGACGACTGGGGCCTTCTGATTATTTTGGTGAAATTGCCCTGCTGATGAATCGTCCTCGGG
CTGCCACTGTGGTTGCCCGGGGCCCTTTGAAGTGCGTTAAGTTGGACCGGCCTCGGTTTGAACGCGTCCT
TGGCCCGTGCTCAGACATCCTCAAGCGGAACATCCAGCAGTACAACAGCTTCGTGTCCCTGTCCGTCGAT
ATCATGGTGAGCAAGGGCGAGGAGCTGTTCACCGGGGTGGTGCCCATCCTGGTCGAGCTGGACGGCGACG
TAAACGGCCACAAGTTCAGCGTGTCCGGCGAGGGCGAGGGCGATGCCACCTACGGCAAGCTGACCCTGAA
GTTCATCTGCACCACCGGCAAGCTGCCCGTGCCCTGGCCCACCCTCGTGACCACCCTGACCTACGGCGTG
CAGTGCTTCAGCCGCTACCCCGACCACATGAAGCAGCACGACTTCTTCAAGTCCGCCATGCCCGAAGGCT
ACGTCCAGGAGCGCACCATCTTCTTCAAGGACGACGGCAACTACAAGACCCGCGCCGAGGTGAAGTTCGA
GGGCGACACCCTGGTGAACCGCATCGAGCTGAAGGGCATCGACTTCAAGGAGGACGGCAACATCCTGGGG
CACAAGCTGGAGTACAACTACAACAGCCACAACGTCTATATCATGGCCGACAAGCAGAAGAACGGCATCA
AGGTGAACTTCAAGATCCGCCACAACATCGAGGACGGCAGCGTGCAGCTCGCCGACCACTACCAGCAGAA
CACCCCCATCGGCGACGGCCCCGTGCTGCTGCCCGACAACCACTACCTGAGCACCCAGTCCAAGCTGAGC
AAAGACCCCAACGAGAAGCGCGATCACATGGTCCTGCTGGAGTTCGTGACCGCCGCCGGGATCACTCTCG
GCATGGACGAGCTGTACAAGTAATCTAGAGGGCCCTATTCTATAGTGTCACCTAAATGCTAGAGCTCGCT
GATCAGCCTCGACTGTGCCTTCTAGTTGCCAGCCATCTGTTGTTTGCCCCTCCCCCGTGCCTTCCTTGAC
CCTGGAAGGTGCCACTCCCACTGTCCTTTCCTAATAAAATGAGGAAATTGCATCGCATTGTCTGAGTAGG
TGTCATTCTATTCTGGGGGGTGGGGTGGGGCAGGACAGCAAGGGGGAGGATTGGGAAGACAATAGCAGGC
ATGCTGGGGATGCGGTGGGCTCTATGGCTTCTGAGGCGGAAAGAACCAGCTGGGGCTCTAGGGGGTATCC
CC
[124 nt withheld, positions 3147-3270]
C
[32 nt withheld, positions 3272-3303]
CA
[57 nt withheld, positions 3306-3362]
A
[49 nt withheld, positions 3364-3412]
CCTTTGACGTTGGAGTCCACGTTCTTT
[37 nt withheld, positions 3440-3476]
ACCCTATCTCGGTCTATTCTTTTGATTTATAAGGGATTTTGGGGATTTCGGCCTATTGGTTAAAAAATGA
GCTGATTTAACAAAAATTTAACGCGAATTAATTCTGTGGAATGTGTGTCAGTTAGGGTGTGGAAAGTCCC
CAGGCTCCCCAGGCAGGCAGAAGTATGCAAAGCATGCATCTCAATTAGTCAGCAACCAGGTGTGGAAAGT
CCCCAGGCTCCCCAGCAGGCAGAAGTATGCAAAGCATGCATCTCAATTAGTCAGCAACCATAGTCCCGCC
CCTAACTCCGCCCATCCCGCCCCTAACTCCGCCCAGTTCCGCCCATTCTCCGCCCCATGGCTGACTAATT
TTTTTTATTTATGCAGAGGCCGAGGCCGCCTCTGCCTCTGAGCTATTCCAGAAGTAGTGAGGAGGCTTTT
TTGGAGGCCTAGGCTTTTGCAAAAAGCTCCCGGGAGCTTGTATATCCATTTTCGGATCTGATCAAGAGAC
AGGATGAGGATCGTTTCGCATGATTGAACAAGATGGATTGCACGCAGGTTCTCCGGCCGCTTGGGTGGAG
AGGCTATTCGGCTATGACTGGGCACAACAGACAATCGGCTGCTCTGATGCCGCCGTGTTCCGGCTGTCAG
CGCAGGGGCGCCCGGTTCTTTTTGTCAAGACCGACCTGTCCGGTGCCCTGAATGAACTGCAGGACGAGGC
AGCGCGGCTATCGTGGCTGGCCACGACGGGCGTTCCTTGCGCAGCTGTGCTCGACGTTGTCACTGAAGCG
GGAAGGGACTGGCTGCTATTGGGCGAAGTGCCGGGGCAGGATCTCCTGTCATCTCACCTTGCTCCTGCCG
AGAAAGTATCCATCATGGCTGATGCAATGCGGCGGCTGCATACGCTTGATCCGGCTACCTGCCCATTCGA
CCACCAAGCGAAACATCGCATCGAGCGAGCACGTACTCGGATGGAAGCCGGTCTTGTCGATCAGGATGAT
CTGGACGAAGAGCATCAGGGGCTCGCGCCAGCCGAACTGTTCGCCAGGCTCAAGGCGCGCATGCCCGACG
GCGAGGATCTCGTCGTGACCCATGGCGATGCCTGCTTGCCGAATATCATGGTGGAAAATGGCCGCTTTTC
TGGATTCATCGACTGTGGCCGGCTGGGTGTGGCGGACCGCTATCAGGACATAGCGTTGGCTACCCGTGAT
ATTGCTGAAGAGCTTGGCGGCGAATGGGCTGACCGCTTCCTCGTGCTTTACGGTATCGCCGCTCCCGATT
CGCAGCGCATCGCCTTCTATCGCCTTCTTGACGAGTTCTTCTGAGCGGGACTCTGGGGTTCGAAATGACC
GACCAAGCGACGCCCAACCTGCCATCACGAGATTTCGATTCCACCGCCGCCTTCTATGAAAGGTTGGGCT
TCGGAATCGTTTTCCGGGACGCCGGCTGGATGATCCTCCAGCGCGGGGATCTCATGCTGGAGTTCTTCGC
CCACCCCAACTTGTTTATTGCAGCTTATAATGGTTACAAATAAAGCAATAGCATCACAAATTTCACAAAT
AAAGCATTTTTTTCACTGCATTCTAGTTGTGGTTTGTCCAAACTCATCAATGTATCTTATCATGTCTGTA
TACCGTCGACCTCTAGCTAGAGCTTGGCGTAATCATGGTCATAGCTGTTTCCTGTGTGAAATTGTTATCC
GCTCACAATTCCACACAACATACGAGCCGGAAGCATAAAGTGTAAAGCCTGGGGTGCCTAATGAGTGAGC
TAACTCACATTAATTGCGTTGCGCTCACTGCCCGCTTTCCAGTCGGGAAACCTGTCGTGCCAGCTGCATT
AATGAATCGGCCAACGCGCGGGGAGAGGCGGTTTGCGTATTGGGCGCTCTTCCGCTTCCTCGCTCACTGA
CTCGCTGCGCTCGGTCGTTCGGCTGCGGCGAGCGGTATCAGCTCACTCAAAGGCGGTAATACGGTTATCC
ACAGAATCAGGGGATAACGCAGGAAAGAACATGTGAGCAAAAGGCCAGCAAAAGGCCAGGAACCGTAAAA
AGGCCGCGTTGCTGGCGTTTTTCCATAGGCTCCGCCCCCCTGACGAGCATCACAAAAATCGACGCTCAAG
TCAGAGGTGGCGAAACCCGACAGGACTATAAAGATACCAGGCGTTTCCCCCTGGAAGCTCCCTCGTGCGC
TCTCCTGTTCCGACCCTGCCGCTTACCGGATACCTGTCCGCCTTTCTCCCTTCGGGAAGCGTGGCGCTTT
CTCAATGCTCACGCTGTAGGTATCTCAGTTCGGTGTAGGTCGTTCGCTCCAAGCTGGGCTGTGTGCACGA
ACCCCCCGTTCAGCCCGACCGCTGCGCCTTATCCGGTAACTATCGTCTTGAGTCCAACCCGGTAAGACAC
GACTTATCGCCACTGGCAGCAGCCACTGGTAACAGGATTAGCAGAGCGAGGTATGTAGGCGGTGCTACAG
AGTTCTTGAAGTGGTGGCCTAACTACGGCTACACTAGAAGGACAGTATTTGGTATCTGCGCTCTGCTGAA
GCCAGTTACCTTCGGAAAAAGAGTTGGTAGCTCTTGATCCGGCAAACAAACCACCGCTGGTAGCGGTGGT
TTTTTTGTTTGCAAGCAGCAGATTACGCGCAGAAAAAAAGGATCTCAAGAAGATCCTTTGATCTTTTCTA
CGGGGTCTGACGCTCAGTGGAACGAAAACTCACGTTAAGGGATTTTGGTCATGAGATTATCAAAAAGGAT
CTTCACCTAGATCCTTTTAAATTAAAAATGAAGTTTTAAATCAATCTAAAGTATATATGAGTAAACTTGG
TCTGACAGTTACCAATGCTTAATCAGTGAGGCACCTATCTCAGCGATCTGTCTATTTCGTTCATCCATAG
TTGCCTGACTCCCCGTCGTGTAGATAACTACGATACGGGAGGGCTTACCATCTGGCCCCAGTGCTGCAAT
GATACCGCGAGACCCACGCTCACCGGCTCCAGATTTATCAGCAATAAACCAGCCAGCCGGAAGGGCCGAG
CGCAGAAGTGGTCCTGCAACTTTATCCGCCTCCATCCAGTCTATTAATTGTTGCCGGGAAGCTAGAGTAA
GTAGTTCGCCAGTTAATAGTTTGCGCAACGTTGTTGCCATTGCTACAGGCATCGTGGTGTCACGCTCGTC
GTTTGGTATGGCTTCATTCAGCTCCGGTTCCCAACGATCAAGGCGAGTTACATGATCCCCCATGTTGTGC
AAAAAAGCGGTTAGCTCCTTCGGTCCTCCGATCGTTGTCAGAAGTAAGTTGGCCGCAGTGTTATCACTCA
TGGTTATGGCAGCACTGCATAATTCTCTTACTGTCATGCCATCCGTAAGATGCTTTTCTGTGACTGGTGA
GTACTCAACCAAGTCATTCTGAGAATAGTGTATGCGGCGACCGAGTTGCTCTTGCCCGGCGTCAATACGG
GATAATACCGCGCCACATAGCAGAACTTTAAAAGTGCTCATCATTGGAAAACGTTCTTCGGGGCGAAAAC
TCTCAAGGATCTTACCGCTGTTGAGATCCAGTTCGATGTAACCCACTCGTGCACCCAACTGATCTTCAGC
ATCTTTTACTTTCACCAGCGTTTCTGGGTGAGCAAAAACAGGAAGGCAAAATGCCGCAAAAAAGGGAATA
AGGGCGACACGGAAATGTTGAATACTCATACTCTTCCTTTTTCAATATTATTGAAGCATTTATCAGGGTT
ATTGTCTCATGAGCGGATACATATTTGAATGTATTTAGAAAAATAAACAAATAGGGGTTCCGCGCACATT
TCCCCGAAAAGTGCCACCTGACGTC
