>Addgene plasmid #45525 | pCDNA3-mouse PKA-RIalpha-mEGFP | addgene partial sequence | sequence record 65213 | cmv-fwd
AAGCAGAGCTCTCTGGCTAACTAGAGAACCCACTGCTTACTGGCTTATCGAAATTAATACGACTCACTAT
AGGGAGACCCAAGCTTGCGGCCGCCACCATGCGGGGTTCTCATCATCATCATCATCATGGTATGGCTAGC
ATGGCGTCTGGCAGTATGGCAACCAGTGAGGAAGAGCGGAGTCTCCGGGAATGCGAGCTCTATGTGCAGA
AGCACAATATCCAGGCCCTGCTGAAGGACTCCATCGTGCAGCTGTGCACTACGCGGCCCGAGAGGCCCAT
GGCATTCCTTCGGGAATACTTTGAGAGGTTGGAGAAGGAGGAGGCAAGACAGATTCAGTGTCTACAGAAA
ACCGGCATCCGTACTGACTCGAGGGAGGACGAGATCTCTCCTCCACCCCCCAATCCAGTGGTGAAGGGCC
GACGGCGCCGAGGTGCTATCAGTGCTGAAGTTTACACTGAGGAGGATGCTGCCTCCTAC
[355 nt withheld, positions 480-834]
