>Addgene plasmid #45525 | pCDNA3-mouse PKA-RIalpha-mEGFP | addgene partial sequence | sequence record 65214 | BGH_rev_primer
CTATAGAATAGGGCCCTCTAGATTACTTGTACAGCTCGTCCATGCCGAGAGTGATCCCGGCGGCGGTCAC
GAACTCCAGCAGGACCATGTGATCGCGCTTCTCGTTGGGGTCTTTGCTCAGCTTGGACTGGGTGCTCAGG
TAGTGGTTGTCGGGCAGCAGCACGGGGCCGTCGCCGATGGGGGTGTTCTGCTGGTAGTGGTCGGCGAGCT
GCACGCTGCCGTCCTCGATGTTGTGGCGGATCTTGAAGTTCACCTTGATGCCGTTCTTCTGCTTGTCGGC
CATGATATAGACGTTGTGGCTGTTGTAGTTGTACTCCAGCTTGTGCCCCAGGATGTTGCCGTCCTCCTTG
AAGTCGATGCCCTTCAGCTCGATGCGGTTCACCAGGGTGTCGCCCTCGAACTTCACCTCGGCGCGGGTCT
TGTAGTTGCCGTCGTCCTTGAAGAAGATGGTGCGCTCCTGGACGTAGCCTTCGGGCATGGCGGACTTGAA
GAAGTCGTGCTGCTTCATGTGGTCGGGGTAGCGGCTGAAGCACTGCACGCCGTAGGTCAGGGTGGTCACG
AGGGTGGGCCAGGGCACGGGCAGCTTGCCGGTGGTGCAGATGAACTTCAGGGTCAGCTTGCCGTAGGTGG
CATCGCCCTCGCCCTCGCCGGACACGCTGAACTTGTGGCCGTTTACGTCGCCGTCCAGCTCGACCAGGAT
GGGCACCACCCCGGTGAACAGCTCCTCGCCCTTGCTCACCATGATATCGACGGACAGGGACACGAAGCTG
TTGTACTGCTGGATGTTCCGCTTGAGGATGTCTGAGCACGGGCCAAGGACGCGTTCAAACCGAGGCCGGT
CCAACTTAACGCACTTCAAAGGGCCCCGGGCAACCACAGTGGCAGCCCGAGGACGATTCATCAGCAGGGC
AATTTCACCAAAATAATCAGAAGGCCCCAGTCGTCCCACTTCAACAAATTCTTCGTTTTCTGACCGACGC
TGCAGCACAGCAGCTGTGCCCTCTAAAATGATGA
